Addgene plasmid #127223: pMOD_A5801
Purpose: 35S::Luciferase
Depositing lab: Daniel Voytas. Depositing organization: University of Minnesota. Publication: Plant gene editing through de novo induction of meristems. Maher MF, Nasti RA, Vollbrecht M, Starker CG, Clark MD, Voytas DF. Nat Biotechnol. 2019 Dec 16. pii: 10.1038/s41587-019-0337-2. doi: 10.1038/s41587-019-0337-2. PubMed 31844292.
Backbone
  Vector backbone: pCO040
  Backbone manufacturer: Cambia
  Vector type: Plant Expression
Growth in bacteria
  Bacterial resistance: Ampicillin, 100 μg/mL
  Growth temperature: 37°C
  Growth strain: DH5alpha
  Copy number: High Copy
Gene/Insert
  Gene/Insert name: Luc
  Species: Firefly
  Mutation: codon optimized CDSs
  Cloning method: Restriction Enzyme; 5′ cloning site unknown (unknown if destroyed); 3′ cloning site unknown (unknown if destroyed)
Terms and licenses: Academic/Nonprofit Terms; Industry Terms: Not Available to Industry
How to cite: pMOD_A5801 was a gift from Daniel Voytas (Addgene plasmid # 127223 ; http://n2t.net/addgene:127223 ; RRID:Addgene_127223)
