[The description below was written by a language model from this plasmid's Addgene catalogue record and pLannotate feature annotations shown in this document.]
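Description:
pMOD_A5801 is a small (about 4.8 kb) plant expression plasmid built on the pCO040 backbone and carrying a constitutive firefly luciferase reporter cassette. It is maintained in E. coli as a high-copy plasmid through a ColE1/pUC-type origin of replication and is selected with ampicillin via a β-lactamase gene driven by its native bla promoter. The annotation also picks up a short fragment matching the RSF1030 origin. Because this is only a partial match, it is probably a sequence remnant rather than a second functional replicon.

The payload is a single transcription unit. The cauliflower mosaic virus 35S promoter, a strong constitutive promoter active in most plant tissues, drives a codon-optimized firefly luciferase coding sequence. The annotation matches this sequence to the enhanced luc+ version. It is flagged as a fragment, which may simply reflect divergence from the reference caused by codon optimization. Transcription ends at the terminator of the Arabidopsis thaliana heat shock protein 18.2 gene, an element known to support efficient termination and high transgene expression in plants. No T-DNA borders, plant selectable marker, epitope tags or recombinase sites appear in the feature table, and the cloning sites used to insert the gene are not recorded.

The plasmid therefore supplies a 35S::luciferase reporter whose expression can be followed by bioluminescence in plant cells or tissues. It was deposited with a study on plant gene editing through de novo induction of meristems. The pMOD naming suggests a module intended for assembly into larger vectors, although the record does not state this or describe the delivery route.
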