Features (pLannotate 1.2.2; 7 found; start..end, strand, type, name):
     21..154     +  rep_origin     RSF ori (fragment): Plasmids containing the RSF 1030 origin of replication can be propagated in E. coli cells that contain additional plasmids with compatible origins.
    671..1012    +  promoter       CaMV 35S promoter: strong constitutive promoter from cauliflower mosaic virus
   1034..2684    +  CDS            luciferase (fragment): firefly luciferase; luc+; enhanced luc+ version of the luciferase gene
   2696..2944    +  terminator     HSP terminator: efficient transcription terminator from the Arabidopsis thaliana heat shock protein 18.2 gene (Nagaya et al., 2010)
   3025..3125    +  promoter       AmpR promoter: bla
   3126..3986    +  CDS            AmpR: β-lactamase; bla; confers resistance to ampicillin, carbenicillin, and related antibiotics
   4193..4781    +  rep_origin     ori: high-copy-number ColE1/pMB1/pBR322/pUC origin of replication
>Addgene plasmid #127223 | pMOD_A5801 | addgene full sequence | sequence record 254514 | Addgene NGS Result
TTCCTGGCCTTTTGCTGGCCTTTTGCTCACATGTTCTTTCCTGCGTTATCCCCTGATTCTGTGGATAACC
GTATTACCGCCTTTGAGTGAGCTGATACCGCTCGCCGCAGCCGAACGACCGAGCGCAGCGAGTCAGTGAG
CGAGGAAGCGGAAGAGCGCCCACCTGCTCATGATCGGCGCGCCAGATTTGCCTTTTCAATTTCAGAAAGA
ATGCTAACCCACAGATGGTTAGAGAGGCTTACGCAGCAGGTATCATCAAGACGATCTACCCGAGCAATAA
TCTCCAGGAAATCAAATACCTTCCCAAGAAGGTTAAAGATGCAGTCAAAAGATTCAGGACTAACTGCATC
AAGAACACAGAGAAAGATATATTTCTCAAGATCAGAAGTACTATTCCAGTATGGACGATTCAAGGCTTGC
TTCACAAACCAAGGCAAGTAATAGAGATTGGAGTCTCTAAAAAGGTAGTTCCCACTGAATCAAAGGCCAT
GGAGTCAAAGATTCAAATAGAGGACCTAACAGAACTCGCCGTAAAGACTGGCGAACAGTTCATACAGAGT
CTCTTACGACTCAATGACAAGAAGAAAATCTTCGTCAACATGGTGGAGCACGACACACTTGTCTACTCCA
AAAATATCAAAGATACAGTCTCAGAAGACCAAAGGGCAATTGAGACTTTTCAACAAAGGGTAATATCCGG
AAACCTCCTCGGATTCCATTGCCCAGCTATCTGTCACTTTATTGTGAAGATAGTGGAAAAGGAAGGTGGC
TCCTACAAATGCCATCATTGCGATAAAGGAAAGGCCATCGTTGAAGATGCCTCTGCCGACAGTGGTCCCA
AAGATGGACCCCCACCCACGAGGAGCATCGTGGAAAAAGAAGACGTTCCAACCACGTCTTCAAAGCAAGT
GGATTGATGTGATATCTCCACTGACGTAAGGGATGACGCACAATCCCACTATCCTTCGCAAGACCCTTCC
TCTATATAAGGAAGTTCATTTCATTTGGAGAGAACACGGGGGACTCCTGCAGGATGGAAGACGCCAAAAA
CATAAAGAAAGGCCCGGCGCCATTCTATCCGCTGGAAGATGGAACCGCTGGAGAGCAACTGCATAAGGCT
ATGAAGAGATACGCCCTGGTTCCTGGAACAATTGCTTTTACAGATGCACATATCGAGGTGGACATCACTT
ACGCTGAGTACTTCGAAATGTCCGTTCGGTTGGCAGAAGCTATGAAACGATATGGGCTGAATACAAATCA
CAGAATCGTCGTATGCAGTGAAAACTCTCTTCAATTCTTTATGCCGGTGTTGGGCGCGTTATTTATCGGA
GTTGCAGTTGCGCCCGCGAACGACATTTATAATGAACGTGAATTGCTCAACAGTATGGGCATTTCGCAGC
CTACCGTGGTGTTCGTTTCCAAAAAGGGGTTGCAAAAAATTTTGAACGTGCAAAAAAAGCTCCCAATCAT
CCAAAAAATTATTATCATGGATTCTAAAACGGATTACCAGGGATTTCAGTCGATGTACACGTTCGTCACA
TCTCATCTACCTCCCGGTTTTAATGAATACGATTTTGTGCCAGAGTCCTTCGATAGGGACAAGACAATTG
CACTGATCATGAACTCCTCTGGATCTACTGGTCTGCCTAAAGGTGTCGCTCTGCCTCATAGAACTGCCTG
CGTGAGATTCTCGCATGCCAGAGATCCTATTTTTGGCAATCAAATCATTCCGGATACTGCGATTTTAAGT
GTTGTTCCATTCCATCACGGTTTTGGAATGTTTACTACACTCGGATATTTGATATGTGGATTTCGAGTCG
TCTTAATGTATAGATTTGAAGAAGAGCTGTTTCTGAGGAGCCTTCAGGATTACAAGATTCAAAGTGCGCT
GCTGGTGCCAACCCTATTCTCCTTCTTCGCCAAAAGCACTCTGATTGACAAATACGATTTATCTAATTTA
CACGAAATTGCTTCTGGTGGCGCTCCCCTCTCTAAGGAAGTCGGGGAAGCGGTTGCCAAGAGGTTCCATC
TGCCAGGTATCAGGCAAGGATATGGGCTCACTGAGACTACATCAGCTATTCTGATTACACCCGAGGGGGA
TGATAAACCGGGCGCGGTCGGTAAAGTTGTTCCATTTTTTGAAGCGAAGGTTGTGGATCTGGATACCGGG
AAAACGCTGGGCGTTAATCAAAGAGGCGAACTGTGTGTGAGAGGTCCTATGATTATGTCCGGTTATGTAA
ACAATCCGGAAGCGACCAACGCCTTGATTGACAAGGATGGATGGCTACATTCTGGAGACATAGCTTACTG
GGACGAAGACGAACACTTCTTCATCGTTGACCGCCTGAAGTCTCTGATTAAGTACAAAGGCTATCAGGTG
GCTCCCGCTGAATTGGAATCCATCTTGCTCCAACACCCCAACATCTTCGACGCTGGTGTCGCAGGTCTTC
CCGACGATGACGCCGGTGAACTTCCCGCCGCCGTTGTTGTTTTGGAGCACGGAAAGACGATGACGGAAAA
AGAGATCGTGGATTACGTCGCCAGTCAAGTAACAACCGCGAAAAAGTTGCGCGGAGGAGTTGTGTTTGTG
GACGAAGTACCGAAAGGTCTTACCGGAAAACTCGACGCAAGAAAAATCAGAGAGATCCTCATAAAGGCCA
AGAAGGGCGGAAAGATCGCCGTGTGACGTCGACGATATGAAGATGAAGATGAAATATTTGGTGTGTCAAA
TAAAAAGCTTGTGTGCTTAAGTTTGTGTTTTTTTCTTGGCTTGTTGTGTTATGAATTTGTGGCTTTTTCT
AATATTAAATGAATGTAAGATCACATTATAATGAATAAACAAATGTTTCTATAATCCATTGTGAATGTTT
TGTTGGATCTCTTCTGCAGCATATAACTACTGTATGTGCTATGGTATGGACTATGGAATATGATTAAAGA
TAAGCCAGAGCTCTGGTGACGGACGTGGGCAGGTGTGATGAAAAGCCTTAGGGTCAGGTGGCACTTTTCG
GGGAAATGTGCGATGAACCCCTATTTGTTTATTTTTCTAAATACATTCAAATATGTATCCGCTAATGAGA
CAATAACCCTGATAAATGCTTCAATTATATTGAAAAAGGAAGAGTATGAGTATCCAACATTTCCGTGTCG
CCCTTATTCCCTTTTTTGCGGCCTTCTGCCTTCCTGTTTTTGCTCACCCAGAAACGCTGGTGAAAGTAAA
AGATGCTGAAGATCAGTTGGGTGCCCGAGTGGGTTACATTGAACTGGATCTCAACAGCGGCAAAATCTTA
GAGAGTTTTCGCCCCGAAGAACGCTTCCCAATGATGAGCACTTTCAAAGTTCTGCTATGTGGCGCGGTGT
TATCCCGTATTGATGCTGGGCAAGAGCAACTCGGTCGCCGCATACACTATTCTCAGAATGACTTGGTTGA
GTATTCACCAGTCACAGAAAAGCATCTTACGGATGGCATGACAGTAAGAGAATTATGTAGTGCTGCCATA
ACCATGAGTGATAACACTGCGGCCAACTTACTTCTGACAACGATTGGAGGACCGAAGGAGCTAACCGCTT
TTTTGCACAACATGGGGGATCATGTAACTCGCCTTGATCGTTGGGAACCGGAGCTGAATGAAGCCATACC
AAACGACGAGCGTGACACCACGATGCCTGTAGCAATGGCAACAACTCTCCGCAAACTATTAACTGGCGAA
CTACTTACTCTTGCTTCACGCCAGCAACTCATTGACTGGATGGAGGCGGACAAAGTTGCAGGACCACTTC
TGCGCTCGGCACTTCCGGCTGGCTGGTTTATTGCTGATAAATCTGGAGCCGGTGAGCGTGGGTCTCGCGG
TATCATTGCAGCACTGGGGCCAGATGGTAAGCCCTCCCGTATCGTAGTTATCTACACGACGGGGAGTCAG
GCAACTATGGATGAACGAAATAGACAGATCGCTGAGATAGGTGCCTCACTGATTAAGCATTGGTAACTGT
CAGACGAAGGGAAATAAATAGTAGCCCGCCTGATGTGCGGGCTTTTTTTTGGTGGTGGTTACCAGTGTCG
CTTAGCTACCGTAGGTCCTCTTAGGCGGTCCGATTAGCGACATAGTCATCAATGCCTTGACGGCAAAATC
CCTTAACGTGAGTTTTCGTTCCACTGAGCGTCAGACCCCGTAGAAAAGATCAAAGGATCTTCTTGAGATC
CTTTTTTTCTGCGCGTAATCTGCTGCTTGCAAACAAAAAAACCACCGCTACCAGCGGTGGTTTGTTTGCC
GGATCAAGAGCTACTAACTCTTTTTCCGAAGGTAACTGGCTTCAGCAGAGCGCAGATACCAAATACTGTT
CTTCTAGTGTAGCCGTAGTTAGGCCACCACTTCAAGAACTCTGTAGCACCGCCTACATACCTCGCTCTGC
TAATCCTGTTACCAGTGGCTGCTGCCAGTGGCGATAAGTCGTGTCTTACCGGGTTGGACTCAAGACGATA
GTTACCGGATAAGGCGCAGCGGTCGGGCTGAACGGGGGGTTCGTGCTCACAGCCCAGCTTGGAGCGAACG
ACCTACACCGAACTGAGATACCTACAGCGTGAGCTATGAGAAAGCGCCACGCTTCCCGAAGGGAGAAAGG
CGGACAGGTATCCGGTAAGCGGCAGGGTCGGAACAGGAGAGCGCACGAGGGAGCTTCCAGGGGGAAACGC
CTGGTATCTTTATAGTCCTGTCGGGTTTCGCCACCTCTGACTTGAGCGTCGATTTTTGTGATGCTCGTCA
GGGGGGCGGAGCCTATGGAAAAACGCCAGCAACGCGGCCTTTTTACGG
